Addgene plasmid #232006: pCMV CHMP2B-L4D F5D-d97-106-3xHA (Δα2/3 loop)
Purpose: Expression of a CHMP2B membrane binding mutant (L4D F5D) with the loop connecting the second and third alpha helices deleted with a 3xHA tag.
Depositing lab: Franz-Ulrich Hartl. Depositing organization: Max Planck Institute of Biochemistry. Publication: alpha-Synuclein aggregates inhibit ESCRT-III through sequestration and collateral degradation. Sitron CS, Trinkaus VA, Galesic A, Garhammer M, Yuste-Checa P, Dransfeld U, Feigenbutz D, Zhang J, Ivashko L, Dudanova I, Harper JW, Hartl FU. Mol Cell. 2025 Sep 18;85(18):3505-3523.e17. doi: 10.1016/j.molcel.2025.08.022. Epub 2025 Sep 10. PubMed 40934925.
Backbone
  Vector backbone: pHM6
  Backbone size w/o insert (bp): 5450
  Vector type: Mammalian Expression
Growth in bacteria
  Bacterial resistance: Ampicillin, 100 μg/mL
  Growth temperature: 37°C
  Growth strain: DH5alpha
  Copy number: High Copy
Gene/Insert
  Gene/Insert name: CHMP2B
  Species: H. sapiens (human)
  Mutation: L4D F5D Δ97-106
  Entrez Gene: CHMP2B (a.k.a. ALS17, CHMP2.5, DMT1, FTDALS7, VPS2-2, VPS2B)
  Tag / fusion protein: 3xHA (C terminal on insert)
  Cloning method: Gibson Cloning
Terms and licenses: Academic/Nonprofit Terms; Industry Terms: Not Available to Industry
Depositor comments: Please visit https://doi.org/10.1101/2025.01.13.632710 for bioRxiv preprint.
How to cite: pCMV CHMP2B-L4D F5D-d97-106-3xHA (Δα2/3 loop) was a gift from Franz-Ulrich Hartl (Addgene plasmid # 232006 ; http://n2t.net/addgene:232006 ; RRID:Addgene_232006)
