[The description below was written by a language model from this plasmid's Addgene catalogue record and pLannotate feature annotations shown in this document.]
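Description:
pCMV CHMP2B-L4D F5D-d97-106-3xHA (Δα2/3 loop) is a mammalian expression plasmid built on the pHM6 backbone, about 6.1 kb in total according to the sequenced record. It is maintained in E. coli through a high-copy ColE1/pUC-type origin and selected with ampicillin via the AmpR (β-lactamase) cassette. An f1 origin is also present. For mammalian cells, the backbone carries a neomycin phosphotransferase gene driven by the SV40 enhancer/early promoter and terminated by an SV40 poly(A) signal, which would allow G418 selection of stable transfectants. Small annotated fragments (bom, lac promoter/operator, lacI, ble, a short HIV-1 LTR-like match) appear to be backbone remnants rather than functional parts of the design.

The payload is human CHMP2B, a core subunit of the ESCRT-III complex involved in multivesicular body formation and endosomal cargo sorting. It is expressed from the CMV immediate-early enhancer and promoter and terminated by the bovine growth hormone poly(A) signal. The coding sequence carries two N-terminal substitutions, L4D and F5D, described as abolishing membrane binding. It also has a deletion of residues 97–106 that removes the loop connecting the second and third alpha helices. A C-terminal 3xHA tag permits detection or immunoprecipitation, although the automated annotation recognises only a fragment of it. T7 and SP6 promoters flank the insert, as is usual for this type of backbone, and can serve for in vitro transcription or as sequencing primer sites. The construct was made for work on how α-synuclein aggregates inhibit ESCRT-III by sequestration and collateral degradation, where it serves as a structure–function variant of CHMP2B.
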