Features (pLannotate 1.2.2; 22 found; start..end, strand, type, name):
     16..68      -  misc_feature   bom (fragment): basis of mobility region from pBR322
    223..602     +  enhancer       CMV enhancer: human cytomegalovirus immediate early enhancer
    603..806     +  promoter       CMV promoter: human cytomegalovirus (CMV) immediate early promoter
    802..835     +  LTR            5' LTR (truncated) (fragment): truncated 5' long terminal repeat (LTR) from HIV-1
    851..869     +  promoter       T7 promoter: promoter for bacteriophage T7 RNA polymerase
    889..1524    +  CDS            CHMP2B: CHM2B_HUMAN - Experimental evidence at protein level: Swiss-Prot protein existence level 1. Probable core component of the endosomal sorting required for transport complex III (ESCRT-III) which is involved in multivesicular bodies (MVBs) formation and sorting of endosomal cargo proteins into MVBs. MVBs contain intraluminal vesicles (ILVs) that are generated by invagination and scission from the limiting membrane of the endosome and mostly are delivered to lysosomes enabling degradation of membrane proteins, such as stimulated growth factor receptors, lysosomal enzymes and lipids. The MVB pathw
   1597..1620    +  CDS            3xHA (fragment): three tandem HA epitope tags
   1633..1651    -  promoter       SP6 promoter: promoter for bacteriophage SP6 RNA polymerase
   1677..1901    +  polyA_signal   bGH poly(A) signal: bovine growth hormone polyadenylation signal
   1905..1926    +  promoter       SV40 promoter (fragment): SV40 enhancer and early promoter
   1947..2375    +  rep_origin     f1 ori (sequence partly withheld): f1 bacteriophage origin of replication; arrow indicates direction of (+) strand synthesis
   2389..2718    +  promoter       SV40 promoter: SV40 enhancer and early promoter
   2785..3576    +  CDS            neo: KKA2_KLEPN - Also known as kan, nptII. Experimental evidence at protein level: Swiss-Prot protein existence level 1. Resistance to kanamycin, neomycin, paromomycin, ribostamycin, butirosin and gentamicin B. From Klebsiella pneumoniae.
   3600..3758    +  CDS            ble (fragment): BLE_KLEPN - Experimental evidence at protein level: Swiss-Prot protein existence level 1. Binding protein with a strong affinity to the bleomycin family of antibiotics. Binds to CL990; an antimitotic-antibiotic compound. From Klebsiella pneumoniae.
   3753..3874    +  polyA_signal   SV40 poly(A) signal: SV40 polyadenylation signal
   3947..3963    -  protein_bind   lac operator: The lac repressor binds to the lac operator to inhibit transcription in E. coli. This inhibition can be relieved by adding lactose or isopropyl-β-D-thiogalactopyranoside (IPTG). lac repressor encoded by lacI
   3971..4001    -  promoter       lac promoter: promoter for the E. coli lac operon
   4016..4037    -  protein_bind   CAP binding site: CAP binding activates transcription in the presence of cAMP. E. coli catabolite activator protein
   4050..4142    -  CDS            lacI (fragment): lac repressor; lacI; The lac repressor binds to the lac operator to inhibit transcription in E. coli. This inhibition can be relieved by adding lactose or isopropyl-β-D-thiogalactopyranoside (IPTG).
   4325..4913    -  rep_origin     ori: high-copy-number ColE1/pMB1/pBR322/pUC origin of replication
   5084..5944    -  CDS            AmpR: β-lactamase; bla; confers resistance to ampicillin, carbenicillin, and related antibiotics
   5945..6049    -  promoter       AmpR promoter: bla
>Addgene plasmid #232006 | pCMV CHMP2B-L4D F5D-d97-106-3xHA (Δα2/3 loop) | addgene full sequence | sequence record 464217 | Addgene NGS Result
GATCTCCCGATCCCCTATGGTGCACTCTCAGTACAATCTGCTCTGATGCCGCATAGTTAAGCCAGTATCT
GCTCCCTGCTTGTGTGTTGGAGGTCGCTGAGTAGTGCGCGAGCAAAATTTAAGCTACAACAAGGCAAGGC
TTGACCGACAATTGCATGAAGAATCTGCTTAGGGTTAGGCGTTTTGCGCTGCTTCGCGATGTACGGGCCA
GATATACGCGTTGACATTGATTATTGACTAGTTATTAATAGTAATCAATTACGGGGTCATTAGTTCATAG
CCCATATATGGAGTTCCGCGTTACATAACTTACGGTAAATGGCCCGCCTGGCTGACCGCCCAACGACCCC
CGCCCATTGACGTCAATAATGACGTATGTTCCCATAGTAACGCCAATAGGGACTTTCCATTGACGTCAAT
GGGTGGAGTATTTACGGTAAACTGCCCACTTGGCAGTACATCAAGTGTATCATATGCCAAGTACGCCCCC
TATTGACGTCAATGACGGTAAATGGCCCGCCTGGCATTATGCCCAGTACATGACCTTATGGGACTTTCCT
ACTTGGCAGTACATCTACGTATTAGTCATCGCTATTACCATGGTGATGCGGTTTTGGCAGTACATCAATG
GGCGTGGATAGCGGTTTGACTCACGGGGATTTCCAAGTCTCCACCCCATTGACGTCAATGGGAGTTTGTT
TTGGCACCAAAATCAACGGGACTTTCCAAAATGTCGTAACAACTCCGCCCCATTGACGCAAATGGGCGGT
AGGCGTGTACGGTGGGAGGTCTATATAAGCAGAGCTCTCTGGCTAACTAGAGAACCCACTGCTTACTGGC
TTATCGAAATTAATACGACTCACTATAGGGAGACCCAAGCTGGAGACCATGGCGTCCGACGACAAGAAGA
AAACCGTGGATGATGTAATAAAGGAACAGAATCGAGAGTTACGAGGTACACAGAGGGCTATAATCAGAGA
TCGAGCAGCTTTAGAGAAACAAGAAAAACAGCTGGAATTAGAAATTAAGAAAATGGCCAAGATTGGTAAT
AAGGAAGCTTGCAAAGTTTTAGCCAAACAACTTGTGCATCTACGGAAACAGAAGACGAGAACTTTTGCTG
TAAGTTCAAAAGTTACTTCTATGTCTACACAAACAAAAGTGATGAATTCCCAAATGGGAGGTTCAGGTTC
AGGTGGAGGATCCAAAACAATGCAGGCAGTTAACAAGAAGATGGATCCACAAAAGACATTACAAACAATG
CAGAATTTCCAGAAGGAAAACATGAAAATGGAAATGACTGAAGAAATGATCAATGATACACTTGATGACA
TCTTTGACGGTTCTGATGACGAAGAGGAAAGCCAGGATATTGTGAATCAAGTTCTTGATGAAATTGGAAT
TGAAATTTCTGGAAAGATGGCCAAAGCTCCATCAGCTGCTCGAAGCTTACCATCTGCCTCTACTTCAAAG
GCTACAATCTCAGATGAAGAGATTGAACGGCAACTCAAGGCTTTAGGAGTAGATGGAGGATCCTACCCAT
ACGACGTCCCAGACTACGCTGGATACCCGTATGATGTTCCGGATTACGCTGGCTACCCATATGACGTTCC
GGATTACGCTTGAGGGCCCTATTCTATAGTGTCACCTAAATGCTAGAGCTCGCTGATCAGCCTCGACTGT
GCCTTCTAGTTGCCAGCCATCTGTTGTTTGCCCCTCCCCCGTGCCTTCCTTGACCCTGGAAGGTGCCACT
CCCACTGTCCTTTCCTAATAAAATGAGGAAATTGCATCGCATTGTCTGAGTAGGTGTCATTCTATTCTGG
GGGGTGGGGTGGGGCAGGACAGCAAGGGGGAGGATTGGGAAGACAATAGCAGGCATGCTGGGGATGCGGT
GGGCTCTATGGCTTCTGAGGCGGAAAGAACCAGCTGGGGCTCTAGGGGGTATCCCC
[124 nt withheld, positions 1947-2070]
C
[91 nt withheld, positions 2072-2162]
A
[49 nt withheld, positions 2164-2212]
CCTTTGACGTTGGAGTCCACGTTCTTT
[37 nt withheld, positions 2240-2276]
ACCCTATCTCGGTCTATTCTTTTGATTTATAAGGGATTTTGCCGATTTCGGCCTATTGGTTAAAAAATGA
GCTGATTTAACAAAAATTTAACGCGAATTAATTCTGTGGAATGTGTGTCAGTTAGGGTGTGGAAAGTCCC
CAGGCTCCCCAGCAGGCAGAAGTATGCAAAGCATGCATCTCAATTAGTCAGCAACCAGGTGTGGAAAGTC
CCCAGGCTCCCCAGCAGGCAGAAGTATGCAAAGCATGCATCTCAATTAGTCAGCAACCATAGTCCCGCCC
CTAACTCCGCCCATCCCGCCCCTAACTCCGCCCAGTTCCGCCCATTCTCCGCCCCATGGCTGACTAATTT
TTTTTATTTATGCAGAGGCCGAGGCCGCCTCTGCCTCTGAGCTATTCCAGAAGTAGTGAGGAGGCTTTTT
TGGAGGCCTAGGCTTTTGCAAAAAGCTCCCGGGAGCTTGTATATCCATTTTCGGATCTGATCAAGAGACA
GGATGAGGATCGTTTCGCATGATTGAACAAGATGGATTGCACGCAGGTTCTCCGGCCGCTTGGGTGGAGA
GGCTATTCGGCTATGACTGGGCACAACAGACAATCGGCTGCTCTGATGCCGCCGTGTTCCGGCTGTCAGC
GCAGGGGCGCCCGGTTCTTTTTGTCAAGACCGACCTGTCCGGTGCCCTGAATGAACTGCAGGACGAGGCA
GCGCGGCTATCGTGGCTGGCCACGACGGGCGTTCCTTGCGCAGCTGTGCTCGACGTTGTCACTGAAGCGG
GAAGGGACTGGCTGCTATTGGGCGAAGTGCCGGGGCAGGATCTCCTGTCATCTCACCTTGCTCCTGCCGA
GAAAGTATCCATCATGGCTGATGCAATGCGGCGGCTGCATACGCTTGATCCGGCTACCTGCCCATTCGAC
CACCAAGCGAAACATCGCATCGAGCGAGCACGTACTCGGATGGAAGCCGGTCTTGTCGATCAGGATGATC
TGGACGAAGAGCATCAGGGGCTCGCGCCAGCCGAACTGTTCGCCAGGCTCAAGGCGCGCATGCCCGACGG
CGAGGATCTCGTCGTGACCCATGGCGATGCCTGCTTGCCGAATATCATGGTGGAAAATGGCCGCTTTTCT
GGATTCATCGACTGTGGCCGGCTGGGTGTGGCGGACCGCTATCAGGACATAGCGTTGGCTACCCGTGATA
TTGCTGAAGAGCTTGGCGGCGAATGGGCTGACCGCTTCCTCGTGCTTTACGGTATCGCCGCTCCCGATTC
GCAGCGCATCGCCTTCTATCGCCTTCTTGACGAGTTCTTCTGAGCGGGACTCTGGGGTTCGAAATGACCG
ACCAAGCGACGCCCAACCTGCCATCACGAGATTTCGATTCCACCGCCGCCTTCTATGAAAGGTTGGGCTT
CGGAATCGTTTTCCGGGACGCCGGCTGGATGATCCTCCAGCGCGGGGATCTCATGCTGGAGTTCTTCGCC
CACCCCAACTTGTTTATTGCAGCTTATAATGGTTACAAATAAAGCAATAGCATCACAAATTTCACAAATA
AAGCATTTTTTTCACTGCATTCTAGTTGTGGTTTGTCCAAACTCATCAATGTATCTTATCATGTCTGTAT
ACCGTCGACCTCTAGCTAGAGCTTGGCGTAATCATGGTCATAGCTGTTTCCTGTGTGAAATTGTTATCCG
CTCACAATTCCACACAACATACGAGCCGGAAGCATAAAGTGTAAAGCCTGGGGTGCCTAATGAGTGAGCT
AACTCACATTAATTGCGTTGCGCTCACTGCCCGCTTTCCAGTCGGGAAACCTGTCGTGCCAGCTGCATTA
ATGAATCGGCCAACGCGCGGGGAGAGGCGGTTTGCGTATTGGGCGCTCTTCCGCTTCCTCGCTCACTGAC
TCGCTGCGCTCGGTCGTTCGGCTGCGGCGAGCGGTATCAGCTCACTCAAAGGCGGTAATACGGTTATCCA
CAGAATCAGGGGATAACGCAGGAAAGAACATGTGAGCAAAAGGCCAGCAAAAGGCCAGGAACCGTAAAAA
GGCCGCGTTGCTGGCGTTTTTCCATAGGCTCCGCCCCCCTGACGAGCATCACAAAAATCGACGCTCAAGT
CAGAGGTGGCGAAACCCGACAGGACTATAAAGATACCAGGCGTTTCCCCCTGGAAGCTCCCTCGTGCGCT
CTCCTGTTCCGACCCTGCCGCTTACCGGATACCTGTCCGCCTTTCTCCCTTCGGGAAGCGTGGCGCTTTC
TCATAGCTCACGCTGTAGGTATCTCAGTTCGGTGTAGGTCGTTCGCTCCAAGCTGGGCTGTGTGCACGAA
CCCCCCGTTCAGCCCGACCGCTGCGCCTTATCCGGTAACTATCGTCTTGAGTCCAACCCGGTAAGACACG
ACTTATCGCCACTGGCAGCAGCCACTGGTAACAGGATTAGCAGAGCGAGGTATGTAGGCGGTGCTACAGA
GTTCTTGAAGTGGTGGCCTAACTACGGCTACACTAGAAGAACAGTATTTGGTATCTGCGCTCTGCTGAAG
CCAGTTACCTTCGGAAAAAGAGTTGGTAGCTCTTGATCCGGCAAACAAACCACCGCTGGTAGCGGTGGTT
TTTTTGTTTGCAAGCAGCAGATTACGCGCAGAAAAAAAGGATCTCAAGAAGATCCTTTGATCTTTTCTAC
GGGGTCTGACGCTCAGTGGAACGAAAACTCACGTTAAGGGATTTTGGTCATGAGATTATCAAAAAGGATC
TTCACCTAGATCCTTTTAAATTAAAAATGAAGTTTTAAATCAATCTAAAGTATATATGAGTAAACTTGGT
CTGACAGTTACCAATGCTTAATCAGTGAGGCACCTATCTCAGCGATCTGTCTATTTCGTTCATCCATAGT
TGCCTGACTCCCCGTCGTGTAGATAACTACGATACGGGAGGGCTTACCATCTGGCCCCAGTGCTGCAATG
ATACCGCGAGACCCACGCTCACCGGCTCCAGATTTATCAGCAATAAACCAGCCAGCCGGAAGGGCCGAGC
GCAGAAGTGGTCCTGCAACTTTATCCGCCTCCATCCAGTCTATTAATTGTTGCCGGGAAGCTAGAGTAAG
TAGTTCGCCAGTTAATAGTTTGCGCAACGTTGTTGCCATTGCTACAGGCATCGTGGTGTCACGCTCGTCG
TTTGGTATGGCTTCATTCAGCTCCGGTTCCCAACGATCAAGGCGAGTTACATGATCCCCCATGTTGTGCA
AAAAAGCGGTTAGCTCCTTCGGTCCTCCGATCGTTGTCAGAAGTAAGTTGGCCGCAGTGTTATCACTCAT
GGTTATGGCAGCACTGCATAATTCTCTTACTGTCATGCCATCCGTAAGATGCTTTTCTGTGACTGGTGAG
TACTCAACCAAGTCATTCTGAGAATAGTGTATGCGGCGACCGAGTTGCTCTTGCCCGGCGTCAATACGGG
ATAATACCGCGCCACATAGCAGAACTTTAAAAGTGCTCATCATTGGAAAACGTTCTTCGGGGCGAAAACT
CTCAAGGATCTTACCGCTGTTGAGATCCAGTTCGATGTAACCCACTCGTGCACCCAACTGATCTTCAGCA
TCTTTTACTTTCACCAGCGTTTCTGGGTGAGCAAAAACAGGAAGGCAAAATGCCGCAAAAAAGGGAATAA
GGGCGACACGGAAATGTTGAATACTCATACTCTTCCTTTTTCAATATTATTGAAGCATTTATCAGGGTTA
TTGTCTCATGAGCGGATACATATTTGAATGTATTTAGAAAAATAAACAAATAGGGGTTCCGCGCACATTT
CCCCGAAAAGTGCCACCTGACGTCGACGGATCGGGA
